Addgene plasmid #179488: pDEINO4
Purpose: Multi-host shuttle plasmid for E. coli, D. radiodurans, and S. cerevisiae; contains an oriT for transfer via conjugation
Depositing lab: Bogumil Karas. Depositing organization: University of Western Ontario. Publication: Conjugation-Based Genome Engineering in Deinococcus radiodurans. Brumwell SL, Van Belois KD, Giguere DJ, Edgell DR, Karas BJ. ACS Synth Biol. 2022 Mar 18;11(3):1068-1076. doi: 10.1021/acssynbio.1c00524. Epub 2022 Mar 7. PubMed 35254818.
Backbone
  Vector backbone: pDEINO1
  Backbone manufacturer: Brumwell et al.
  Backbone size w/o insert (bp): 14930
  Total vector size (bp): 16996
  Modifications to backbone: Addition of spectinomycin/streptomycin resistance gene. Removal of algae selective marker (Nourseothricin), S. meliloti origin of replication (RepA2B2C2) and NptII selective marker.
  Vector type: Synthetic Biology ; Bacterial and Yeast Cloning
  Selectable markers: HIS3 ; Chloramphenicol - D. radiodurans, E. coli; Streptomycin - D. radiodurans
Growth in bacteria
  Bacterial resistance: Chloramphenicol, 25 μg/mL
  Growth temperature: 37°C
  Growth strain: Epi300
  Growth instructions: Plasmid can be induced to high copy with arabinose.
  Copy number: Low Copy
Gene/Insert
  Gene/Insert name: aadA1 (alt names: Spectinomycin/Streptomycin resistance gene; Aminoglycoside adenylyltransferase)
  Insert size (bp): 2066
Resource information
  A portion of this plasmid was derived from a plasmid made by: Frey and Krisch Lab (SpecR/StrepR resistance gene was cloned from the Ω cassette). Reference: Frey, J., & Krisch, H. M. (1985). Ω mutagenesis in gram-negative bacteria: a selectable interposon which is strongly polar in a wide range of bacterial species. Gene, 36(1-2), 143-150.
Terms and licenses: Academic/Nonprofit Terms; Industry Terms: Not Available to Industry
How to cite: pDEINO4 was a gift from Bogumil Karas (Addgene plasmid # 179488 ; http://n2t.net/addgene:179488 ; RRID:Addgene_179488)
