[The description below was written by a language model from this plasmid's Addgene catalogue record and pLannotate feature annotations shown in this document.]
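Description:
pDEINO4 is a roughly 17 kb multi-host shuttle plasmid designed to replicate in Escherichia coli, Deinococcus radiodurans and Saccharomyces cerevisiae, and to be moved between hosts by conjugation. It derives from pDEINO1. An algal nourseothricin marker, a Sinorhizobium meliloti RepA2B2C2 origin and an NptII marker were removed, and a spectinomycin/streptomycin resistance gene was added.

In E. coli it is maintained as a low-copy, BAC/fosmid-style replicon. The feature table shows the F-plasmid ori2, repE, incC and the sopA/sopB/sopC partitioning system, together with an oriV element. In a suitable strain, arabinose induction acts through oriV to raise the plasmid to high copy. A lambda cos site, a loxP site, and a T7 promoter/MCS region flanked by lac promoter and lacZα fragments are remnants of this cloning backbone. Yeast maintenance relies on a CEN6/ARS element and the HIS3 auxotrophic marker under its own promoter.

Two chloramphenicol acetyltransferase genes are annotated: one with the standard cat promoter, and a second downstream of the aadA cassette. The record lists chloramphenicol selection for both E. coli and D. radiodurans, but it does not state which copy serves which host. The approximately 2.1 kb insert carries aadA1, an aminoglycoside adenylyltransferase taken from the Ω interposon. Integron-derived int, aacC1 and qacE fragments flank it. It provides streptomycin selection in D. radiodurans.

An IncP oriT with traJ allows mobilisation by a conjugative helper. A stretch of several kilobases (about 9.7–13.3 kb) is unannotated. The D. radiodurans replication function is not identified in the feature table and may lie in this region. The plasmid serves as a cloning and delivery platform for conjugation-based genome engineering in D. radiodurans.
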