Features (pLannotate 1.2.2; 33 found; start..end, strand, type, name):
     14..628     +  rep_origin     oriV: origin of replication for the bacterial F plasmid
    704..923     +  rep_origin     ori2: secondary origin of replication for the bacterial F plasmid; also known as oriS
   1014..1769    +  CDS            repE: replication initiation protein for the bacterial F plasmid; repE
   1772..2022    +  misc_feature   incC: incC; incompatibility region of the bacterial F plasmid
   2184..2687    +  misc_feature   CEN/ARS: S. cerevisiae CEN6 centromere fused to an autonomously replicating sequence
   2688..2874    +  promoter       HIS3 promoter: S. cerevisiae HIS3
   2875..3537    +  CDS            HIS3: imidazoleglycerol-phosphate dehydratase, required for histidine biosynthesis; S. cerevisiae HIS3; yeast auxotrophic marker
   3727..4902    +  CDS            sopA: partitioning protein for the bacterial F plasmid; sopA
   4902..5873    +  CDS            sopB: partitioning protein for the bacterial F plasmid; sopB
   5946..6419    +  misc_feature   sopC: sopC; centromere-like partitioning region of the bacterial F plasmid
   6519..6665    +  CDS            yuaZ (fragment): YUAZ_ECO57 - Protein predicted: Swiss-Prot protein existence level 4. From Escherichia coli O157:H7.
   6679..7077    -  misc_feature   cos: lambda cos site; allows packaging into phage lambda particles
   7095..7128    +  protein_bind   loxP: Cre-mediated recombination occurs in the 8-bp core sequence (GCATACAT). Cre recombinase
   7182..7281    +  misc_feature   bom (fragment): basis of mobility region from pBR322
   7287..7443    -  CDS            lacZα (fragment): LacZα fragment of β-galactosidase; lacZ fragment
   7446..7464    +  promoter       T7 promoter: promoter for bacteriophage T7 RNA polymerase
   7467..7523    +  misc_feature   MCS: pUC18/19 multiple cloning site
   7588..7610    -  protein_bind   lac operator (fragment): The lac repressor binds to the lac operator to inhibit transcription in E. coli. This inhibition can be relieved by adding lactose or isopropyl-β-D-thiogalactopyranoside (IPTG). lac repressor encoded by lacI
   7614..7644    -  promoter       lac promoter: promoter for the E. coli lac operon
   7659..7680    -  protein_bind   CAP binding site: CAP binding activates transcription in the presence of cAMP. E. coli catabolite activator protein
   7693..7756    -  CDS            lacI (fragment): lac repressor; lacI; The lac repressor binds to the lac operator to inhibit transcription in E. coli. This inhibition can be relieved by adding lactose or isopropyl-β-D-thiogalactopyranoside (IPTG).
   7900..8559    -  CDS            CmR: chloramphenicol acetyltransferase; cat; confers resistance to chloramphenicol
   8560..8662    -  promoter       cat promoter: promoter of the E. coli cat gene encoding chloramphenicol acetyltransferase
   8778..9122    +  CDS            resD (fragment): REDF_ECOLI - Also known as D. Protein inferred from homology: Swiss-Prot protein existence level 3. Acts as a repressor of transcription and as a site-specific resolvase that cleaves at the RfsF site. From Escherichia coli (strain K12).
   9636..9657    +  misc_feature   MCS (fragment): pUC18/19 multiple cloning site
  13305..13333   +  promoter       cat promoter (fragment): promoter of the E. coli cat gene encoding chloramphenicol acetyltransferase
  13490..14062   -  CDS            int (fragment) (sequence partly withheld): INT2_ECOLX - Protein inferred from homology: Swiss-Prot protein existence level 3. Putative integrase believed to be involved in the insertion of antibiotic resistance genes into plasmids and transposons. From Escherichia coli.
  14148..14204   +  CDS            GmR (fragment): gentamycin acetyltransferase; aacC1; confers resistance to gentamycin
  14211..15002   +  CDS            SmR: aminoglycoside adenylyltransferase (Murphy, 1985); aadA; confers resistance to spectinomycin and streptomycin
  15166..15255   +  CDS            qacE (fragment): QACE_ECOLX - Protein inferred from homology: Swiss-Prot protein existence level 3. Multidrug exporter. Is implicated for the resistance to bacteriocidal quaternary ammonium compounds. From Escherichia coli.
  15520..16176   +  CDS            cat: CAT_ECOLX - Experimental evidence at protein level: Swiss-Prot protein existence level 1. This enzyme is an effector of chloramphenicol resistance in bacteria. From Escherichia coli. This protein is used as a marker in many commonly used cloning vectors, such as pACYC184.
  16361..16470   +  oriT           oriT: incP origin of transfer
  16503..16874   +  CDS            traJ: oriT-recognizing protein; traJ
>Addgene plasmid #179488 | pDEINO4 | addgene full sequence | sequence record 360447 | Addgene NGS Result
TTAATTAATCGAGCTGGTTGCCCTCGCCGCTGGGCTGGCGGCCGTCTATGGCCCTGCAAACGCGCCAGAA
ACGCCGTCGAAGCCGTGTGCGAGACACCGCGGCCGGCCGCCGGCGTTGTGGATACCTCGCGGAAAACTTG
GCCCTCACTGACAGATGAGGGGCGGACGTTGACACTTGAGGGGCCGACTCACCCGGCGCGGCGTTGACAG
ATGAGGGGCAGGCTCGATTTCGGCCGGCGACGTGGAGCTGGCCAGCCTCGCAAATCGGCGAAAACGCCTG
ATTTTACGCGAGTTTCCCACAGATGATGTGGACAAGCCTGGGGATAAGTGCCCTGCGGTATTGACACTTG
AGGGGCGCGACTACTGACAGATGAGGGGCGCGATCCTTGACACTTGAGGGGCAGAGTGCTGACAGATGAG
GGGCGCACCTATTGACATTTGAGGGGCTGTCCACAGGCAGAAAATCCAGCATTTGCAAGGGTTTCCGCCC
GTTTTTCGGCCACCGCTAACCTGTCTTTTAACCTGCTTTTAAACCAATATTTATAAACCTTGTTTTTAAC
CAGGGCTGCGCCCTGTGCGCGTGACCGCGCACGCCGAAGGGGGGTGCCCCCCCTTCTCGAACCCTCCCGG
TCGAGTGAGCGAGGAAGCACCAGGGAACAGCACTTATATATTCTGCTTACACACGATGCCTGAAAAAACT
TCCCTTGGGGTTATCCACTTATCCACGGGGATATTTTTATAATTATTTTTTTTATAGTTTTTAGATCTTC
TTTTTTAGAGCGCCTTGTAGGCCTTTATCCATGCTGGTTCTAGAGAAGGTGTTGTGACAAATTGCCCTTT
CAGTGTGACAAATCACCCTCAAATGACAGTCCTGTCTGTGACAAATTGCCCTTAACCCTGTGACAAATTG
CCCTCAGAAGAAGCTGTTTTTTCACAAAGTTATCCCTGCTTATTGACTCTTTTTTATTTAGTGTGACAAT
CTAAAAACTTGTCACACTTCACATGGATCTGTCATGGCGGAAACAGCGGTTATCAATCACAAGAAACGTA
AAAATAGCCCGCGAATCGTCCAGTCAAACGACCTCACTGAGGCGGCATATAGTCTCTCCCGGGATCAAAA
ACGTATGCTGTATCTGTTCGTTGACCAGATCAGAAAATCTGATGGCACCCTACAGGAACATGACGGTATC
TGCGAGATCCATGTTGCTAAATATGCTGAAATATTCGGATTGACCTCTGCGGAAGCCAGTAAGGATATAC
GGCAGGCATTGAAGAGTTTCGCGGGGAAGGAAGTGGTTTTTTATCGCCCTGAAGAGGATGCCGGCGATGA
AAAAGGCTATGAATCTTTTCCTTGGTTTATCAAACGTGCGCACAGTCCATCCAGAGGGCTTTACAGTGTA
CATATCAACCCATATCTCATTCCCTTCTTTATCGGGTTACAGAACCGGTTTACGCAGTTTCGGCTTAGTG
AAACAAAAGAAATCACCAATCCGTATGCCATGCGTTTATACGAATCCCTGTGTCAGTATCGTAAGCCGGA
TGGCTCAGGCATCGTCTCTCTGAAAATCGACTGGATCATAGAGCGTTACCAGCTGCCTCAAAGTTACCAG
CGTATGCCTGACTTCCGCCGCCGCTTCCTGCAGGTCTGTGTTAATGAGATCAACAGCAGAACTCCAATGC
GCCTCTCATACATTGAGAAAAAGAAAGGCCGCCAGACGACTCATATCGTATTTTCCTTCCGCGATATCAC
TTCCATGACGACAGGATAGTCTGAGGGTTATCTGTCACAGATTTGAGGGTGGTTCGTCACATTTGTTCTG
ACCTACTGAGGGTAATTTGTCACAGTTTTGCTGTTTCCTTCAGCCTGCATGGATTTTCTCATACTTTTTG
AACTGTAATTTTTAAGGAAGCCAAATTTGAGGGCAGTTTGTCACAGTTGATTTCCTTCTCTTTCCCTTCG
TCATGTGACCTGATATCGGGGGTTAGTTCGTCATCATTGATGAGGGTTGATTATCACAGTTTATTACTCT
GAATTGGCTATCCGCGTGTGTACCTCTACCTGGAGTTTTTCCCACGGTGGATATTTCTTCTTGCGCTGAG
CGTAAGAGCTATCTGACAGAACAGTTCTTCTTTGCTTCCTCGCCAGTTCGCTCGCTATGCTCGGTTACAC
GGCTGCGGCGAGCATCACGTGCTATAAAAATAATTATAATTTAAATTTTTTAATATAAATATATAAATTA
AAAATAGAAAGTAAAAAAAGAAATTAAAGAAAAAATAGTTTTTGTTTTCCGAAGATGTAAAAGACTCTAG
GGGGATCGCCAACAAATACTACCTTTTACCTTGCTCTTCCTGCTCTCAGGTATTAATGCCGAATTGTTTC
ATCTTGTCTGTGTAGAAGACCACACACGAAAATCCTGTGATTTTACATTTTACTTATCGTTAATCGAATG
TATATCTATTTAATCTGCTTTTCTTGTCTAATAAATATATATGTAAAGTACGCTTTTTGTTGAAATTTTT
TAAACCTTTGTTTATTTTTTTTTCTTCATTCCGTAACTCTTCTACCTTCTTTATTTACTTTCTAAAATCC
AAATACAAAACATAAAAATAAATAAACACAGAGTAAATTCCCAAATTATTCCATCATTAAAAGATACGAG
GCGCGTGTAAGTTACAGGCAAGCGATCCTAGTACACTCTATATTTTTTTATGCCTCGGTAATGATTTTCA
TTTTTTTTTTCCACCTAGCGGATGACTCTTTTTTTTTCTTAGCGATTGGCATTATCACATAATGAATTAT
ACATTATATAAAGTAATGTGATTTCTTCGAAGAATATACTAAAAAATGAGCAGGCAAGATAAACGAAGGC
AAAGATGACAGAGCAGAAAGCCCTAGTAAAGCGTATTACAAATGAAACCAAGATTCAGATTGCGATCTCT
TTAAAGGGTGGTCCCCTAGCGATAGAGCACTCGATCTTCCCAGAAAAAGAGGCAGAAGCAGTAGCAGAAC
AGGCCACACAATCGCAAGTGATTAACGTCCACACAGGTATAGGGTTTCTGGACCATATGATACATGCTCT
GGCCAAGCATTCCGGCTGGTCGCTAATCGTTGAGTGCATTGGTGACTTACACATAGACGACCATCACACC
ACTGAAGACTGCGGGATTGCTCTCGGTCAAGCTTTTAAAGAGGCCCTAGGGGCCGTGCGTGGAGTAAAAA
GGTTTGGATCAGGATTTGCGCCTTTGGATGAGGCACTTTCCAGAGCGGTGGTAGATCTTTCGAACAGGCC
GTACGCAGTTGTCGAACTTGGTTTGCAAAGGGAGAAAGTAGGAGATCTCTCTTGCGAGATGATCCCGCAT
TTTCTTGAAAGCTTTGCAGAGGCTAGCAGAATTACCCTCCACGTTGATTGTCTGCGAGGCAAGAATGATC
ATCACCGTAGTGAGAGTGCGTTCAAGGCTCTTGCGGTTGCCATAAGAGAAGCCACCTCGCCCAATGGTAC
CAACGATGTTCCCTCCACCAAAGGTGTTCTTATGTAGTTTTACACAGGAGTCTGGACTTGACGCTAGTGA
TAATAAGTGACTGAGGTATGTGCTCTTCTTATCTCCTTTTGTAGTGTTGCTCTTATTTTAAACAACTTTG
CGGTTTTTTGATGACTTTGCGATTTTGTTGTTGCTTTGCAGTAAATTGCAAGATTTAATAAAAAAACGCA
AAGCAATGATTAAAGGATGTTCAGAATGAAACTCATGGAAACACTTAACCAGTGCATAAACGCTGGTCAT
GAAATGACGAAGGCTATCGCCATTGCACAGTTTAATGATGACAGCCCGGAAGCGAGGAAAATAACCCGGC
GCTGGAGAATAGGTGAAGCAGCGGATTTAGTTGGGGTTTCTTCTCAGGCTATCAGAGATGCCGAGAAAGC
AGGGCGACTACCGCACCCGGATATGGAAATTCGAGGACGGGTTGAGCAACGTGTTGGTTATACAATTGAA
CAAATTAATCATATGCGTGATGTGTTTGGTACGCGATTGCGACGTGCTGAAGACGTATTTCCACCGGTGA
TCGGGGTTGCTGCCCATAAAGGTGGCGTTTACAAAACCTCAGTTTCTGTTCATCTTGCTCAGGATCTGGC
TCTGAAGGGGCTACGTGTTTTGCTCGTGGAAGGTAACGACCCCCAGGGAACAGCCTCAATGTATCACGGA
TGGGTACCAGATCTTCATATTCATGCAGAAGACACTCTCCTGCCTTTCTATCTTGGGGAAAAGGACGATG
TCACTTATGCAATAAAGCCCACTTGCTGGCCGGGGCTTGACATTATTCCTTCCTGTCTGGCTCTGCACCG
TATTGAAACTGAGTTAATGGGCAAATTTGATGAAGGTAAACTGCCCACCGATCCACACCTGATGCTCCGA
CTGGCCATTGAAACTGTTGCTCATGACTATGATGTCATAGTTATTGACAGCGCGCCTAACCTGGGTATCG
GCACGATTAATGTCGTATGTGCTGCTGATGTGCTGATTGTTCCCACGCCTGCTGAGTTGTTTGACTACAC
CTCCGCACTGCAGTTTTTCGATATGCTTCGTGATCTGCTCAAGAACGTTGATCTTAAAGGGTTCGAGCCT
GATGTACGTATTTTGCTTACCAAATACAGCAATAGCAATGGCTCTCAGTCCCCGTGGATGGAGGAGCAAA
TTCGGGATGCCTGGGGAAGCATGGTTCTAAAAAATGTTGTACGTGAAACGGATGAAGTTGGTAAAGGTCA
GATCCGGATGAGAACTGTTTTTGAACAGGCCATTGATCAACGCTCTTCAACTGGTGCCTGGAGAAATGCT
CTTTCTATTTGGGAACCTGTCTGCAATGAAATTTTCGATCGTCTGATTAAACCACGCTGGGAGATTAGAT
AATGAAGCGTGCGCCTGTTATTCCAAAACATACGCTCAATACTCAACCGGTTGAAGATACTTCGTTATCG
ACACCAGCTGCCCCGATGGTGGATTCGTTAATTGCGCGCGTAGGAGTAATGGCTCGCGGTAATGCCATTA
CTTTGCCTGTATGTGGTCGGGATGTGAAGTTTACTCTTGAAGTGCTCCGGGGTGATAGTGTTGAGAAGAC
CTCTCGGGTATGGTCAGGTAATGAACGTGACCAGGAGCTGCTTACTGAGGACGCACTGGATGATCTCATC
CCTTCTTTTCTACTGACTGGTCAACAGACACCGGCGTTCGGTCGAAGAGTATCTGGTGTCATAGAAATTG
CCGATGGGAGTCGCCGTCGTAAAGCTGCTGCACTTACCGAAAGTGATTATCGTGTTCTGGTTGGCGAGCT
GGATGATGAGCAGATGGCTGCATTATCCAGATTGGGTAACGATTATCGCCCAACAAGTGCTTATGAACGT
GGTCAGCGTTATGCAAGCCGATTGCAGAATGAATTTGCTGGAAATATTTCTGCGCTGGCTGATGCGGAAA
ATATTTCACGTAAGATTATTACCCGCTGTATCAACACCGCCAAATTGCCTAAATCAGTTGTTGCTCTTTT
TTCTCACCCCGGTGAACTATCTGCCCGGTCAGGTGATGCACTTCAAAAAGCCTTTACAGATAAAGAGGAA
TTACTTAAGCAGCAGGCATCTAACCTTCATGAGCAGAAAAAAGCTGGGGTGATATTTGAAGCTGAAGAAG
TTATCACTCTTTTAACTTCTGTGCTTAAAACGTCATCTGCATCAAGAACTAGTTTAAGCTCACGACATCA
GTTTGCTCCTGGAGCGACAGTATTGTATAAGGGCGATAAAATGGTGCTTAACCTGGACAGGTCTCGTGTT
CCAACTGAGTGTATAGAGAAAATTGAGGCCATTCTTAAGGAACTTGAAAAGCCAGCACCCTGATGCGACC
TCGTTTTAGTCTACGTTTATCTGTCTTTACTTAATGTCCTTTGTTACAGGCCAGAAAGCATAACTGGCCT
GAATATTCTCTCTGGGCCCACTGTTCCACTTGTATCGTCGGTCTGATAATCAGACTGGGACCACGGTCCC
ACTCGTATCGTCGGTCTGATTATTAGTCTGGGACCACGGTCCCACTCGTATCGTCGGTCTGATTATTAGT
CTGGGACCACGGTCCCACTCGTATCGTCGGTCTGATAATCAGACTGGGACCACGGTCCCACTCGTATCGT
CGGTCTGATTATTAGTCTGGGACCATGGTCCCACTCGTATCGTCGGTCTGATTATTAGTCTGGGACCACG
GTCCCACTCGTATCGTCGGTCTGATTATTAGTCTGGAACCACGGTCCCACTCGTATCGTCGGTCTGATTA
TTAGTCTGGGACCACGGTCCCACTCGTATCGTCGGTCTGATTATTAGTCTGGGACCACGATCCCACTCGT
GTTGTCGGTCTGATTATCGGTCTGGGACCACGGTCCCACTTGTATTGTCGATCAGACTATCAGCGTGAGA
CTACGATTCCATCAATGCCTGTCAAGGGCAAGTATTGACATGTCGTCGTAACCTGTAGAACGGAGTAACC
TCGGTGTGCGGTTGTATGCCTGCTGTGGATTGCTGCTGTGTCCTGCTTATCCACAACATTTTGCGCACGG
TTATGTGGACAAAATACCTGGTTACCCAGGCCGTGCCGGCACGTTAACCGGGCTGCATCCGATGCAAGTG
TGTCGCTGTCGACGAGCTCGCGAGCTCGGACATGAGGTTGCCCCGTATTCAGTGTCGCTGATTTGTATTG
TCTGAAGTTGTTTTTACGTTAAGTTGATGCAGATCAATTAATACGATACCTGCGTCATAATTGATTATTT
GACGTGGTTTGATGGCCTCCACGCACGTTGTGATATGTAGATGATAATCATTATCACTTTACGGGTCCTT
TCCGGTGATCCGACAGGTTACGGGGCGGCGACCTCGCGGGTTTTCGCTATTTATGAAAATTTTCCGGTTT
AAGGCGTTTCCGTTCTTCTTCGTCATAACTTAATGTTTTTATTTAAAATACCCTCTGAAAAGAAAGGAAA
CGACAGGTGCTGAAAGCGAGCTTTTTGGCCTCTGTCGTTTCCTTTCTCTGTTTTTGTCCGTGGAATGAAC
AATGGAAGTCCGAGCTCATCGCTAATAACTTCGTATAGCATACATTATACGAAGTTATATTCGATGCGGC
CGCAAGGGGTTCGCGTCAGCGGGTGTTGGCGGGTGTCGGGGCTGGCTTAACTATGCGGCATCAGAGCAGA
TTGTACTGAGAGTGCACCATATGCGGTGTGAAATACCACACAGATGCGTAAGGAGAAAATACCGCATCAG
GCGCCATTCGCCATTCAGCTGCGCAACTGTTGGGAAGGGCGATCGGTGCGGGCCTCTTCGCTATTACGCC
AGCTGGCGAAAGGGGGATGTGCTGCAAGGCGATTAAGTTGGGTAACGCCAGGGTTTTCCCAGTCACGACG
TTGTAAAACGACGGCCAGTGAATTGTAATACGACTCACTATAGGGCGAATTCGAGCTCGGTACCCGGGGA
TCCTCTAGAGTCGACCTGCAGGCATGCAAGCTTGAGTATTCTATAGTCTCACCTAAATAGCTTGGCGTAA
TCATGGTCATAGCTGTTTCCTGTGTGAAATTGTTATCCGCTCACAATTCCACACAACATACGAGCCGGAA
GCATAAAGTGTAAAGCCTGGGGTGCCTAATGAGTGAGCTAACTCACATTAATTGCGTTGCGCTCACTGCC
CGCTTTCCAGTCGGGAAACCTGTCGTGCCAGCTGCATTAATGAATCGGCCAACGCGAACCCCTTGCGGCC
GCCCGGGCCGTCGACCAATTCTCATGTTTGACAGCTTATCATTGAATTTCTGCCATTCATCCGCTTATTA
TCACTTATTCAGGCGTAGCAACCAGGCGTTTAAGGGCACCAATAACTGCCTTAAAAAAATTACGCCCCGC
CCTGCCACTCATCGCAGTACTGTTGTAATTCATTAAGCATTCTGCCGACATGGAAGCCATCACAAACGGC
ATGATGAACCTGAATCGCCAGCGGCATCAGCACCTTGTCGCCTTGCGTATAATATTTGCCCATGGTGAAA
ACGGGGGCGAAGAAGTTGTCCATATTGGCCACGTTTAAATCAAAACTGGTGAAACTCACCCAGGGATTGG
CTGAGACGAAAAACATATTCTCAATAAACCCTTTAGGGAAATAGGCCAGGTTTTCACCGTAACACGCCAC
ATCTTGCGAATATATGTGTAGAAACTGCCGGAAATCGTCGTGGTATTCACTCCAGAGCGATGAAAACGTT
TCAGTTTGCTCATGGAAAACGGTGTAACAAGGGTGAACACTATCCCATATCACCAGCTCACCGTCTTTCA
TTGCCATACGAAATTCCGGATGAGCATTCATCAGGCGGGCAAGAACGTGAATAAAGGCCGGATAAAACTT
GTGCTTATTTTTCTTTACGGTCTTTAAAAAGGCCGTAATATCCAGCTGAACGGTCTGGTTATAGGTACAT
TGAGCAACTGACTGAAATGCCTCAAAATGTTCTTTACGATGCCATTGGGATATATCAACGGTGGTATATC
CAGTGATTTTTTTCTCCATTTTAGCTTCCTTAGCTCCTGAAAATCTCGATAACTCAAAAAATACGCCCGG
TAGTGATCTTATTTCATTATGGTGAAAGTTGGAACCTCTTACGTGCCGATCAACGTCTCATTTTCGCCAA
AAGTTGGCCCAGGGCTTCCCGGTATCAACAGGGACACCAGGATTTATTTATTCTGCGAAGTGATCTTCCG
TCACAGGTATTTATTCGCGATAAGCTCATGGAGCGGCGTAACCGTCGCACAGGAAGGACAGAGAAAGCGC
GGATCTGGGAAGTGACGGACAGAACGGTCAGGACCTGGATTGGGGAGGCGGTTGCCGCCGCTGCTGCTGA
CGGTGTGACGTTCTCTGTTCCGGTCACACCACATACGTTCCGCCATTCCTATGCGATGCACATGCTGTAT
GCCGGTATACCGCTGAAAGTTCTGCAAAGCCTGATGGGACATAAGTCCATCAGTTCAACGGAAGTCTACA
CGAAGGTTTTTGCGCTGGATGTGGCTGCCCGGCACCGGGTGCAGTTTGCGATGCCGGAGTCTGATGCGGT
TGCGATGCTGAAACAATTATCCTGAGAATAAATGCCTTGGCCTTTATATGGAAATGTGGAACTGAGTGGA
TATGCTGTTTTTGTCTGTTAAACAGAGAAGCTGGCTGTTATCCACTGAGAAGCGAACGAAACAGTCGGGA
AAATCTCCCATTATCGTAGAGATCCGCATTATTAATCTCAGGAGCCTGTGTAGCGTTTATAGGAAGTAGT
GTTCTGTCATGATGCCTGCAAGCGGTAACGAAAACGATTTGAATATGCCTTCAGGAACAATAGAAATCTT
CGTGCGGTGTTACGTTGAAGTGGAGCGGATTATGTCAGCAATGGACAGAACAACCTAATGAACACAGAAC
CATGATGTGGTCTGTCCTTTTACAGCCAGTAGTGCTCGCCGCAGTCGAGCGACAGGGCGAAGCCCGTTTA
AACCATGATTACGCCAAGCTCGCGAGGCCTCGAGATCTATCGATGCATGCCATGGTACCCGGGAGCTCGA
ATTCTAGAAGCTTCTGCAGACGCGTCGACGTCATATGGATCCGATTCGACCTGCAGGCATGCAAGCTGTA
CGCCTCAGCTACCATTCTTGCAGCCGCGTTCAGGGTCTTGACGTGTTCTTTGTATCTATCAGCAAACTGA
GAACCCAATTCTGGATCATCCTTGTAACGCCAACTCTCCGACCATTCCGAAGGAACGCCTTGTAGTCCTC
CTGAGCCGTTAGGGTATGTCTTTAGTCCAATCAAATGGGACATTTGCAGACAGGAACGCACAAGTGTCTC
ACGTCGCTTCTCTATTTCAATATCTAAAAATTCTTCACTCTTATCGTTGCTTGACATATTAAAACTGTCT
AACTGATCCAGTTCACTTATATGGAAAGTATCACTAAAGTCATGGCTTCTCAGAAATTCAATACTTCCCA
TTGATGGGGACCGGTTAACCAAATCGATAAAAATTTTTCTGTCATGTTTCAGATAAGTTTTTGGCGCGTT
GATTTTATAATAAAGCCGCCATTCTTGTGCCAACAACGCCACGAAAAGAGCCACAGCAGCAGCGGCCACA
TCCCATTGAAAATCTTTCGCCAGACCAACCGCCAGGAGAACCAAGCCGAAATAGTTAGCCCAGCGAACTA
AAAAACTATCTATAAACGTATTAAGAAACGTTCGGGTCATATTTCCGTGAATCATATCAGGACGTAAATT
TGCACATGACGCATTTCCGGGGGCTTTTATCCCTCGGACTTCTTTTCAGGCCCCTTCTCGGCCTTTCTGT
GACCCTGTTTTTTCAGGCCGCGAACTGCGCCTGGTCGGGCCTGACCCCCACACGCTGGCCTTCGTACTCA
CGCAGCCTGCCCAGCAGGTCGGCCAGCGCGGCATTGACCACGGCGGCGAGGTTGCGGGGCGGCGTTCCGC
CTGCGGTCTGGTCGTGCTTCACGTCGCGCAGCACGCGCACCAGCACCGCGCCCACGTCGTCGGACACGTC
CCGGCCAGCGTCGGCGGCGCGGGTGATGTTCCAAATGAGTTTCCGCCAGAAGCCCAGCGAGTCGGCCCCG
TCCCCGAAAGCTGCCGCTAGCGCCCGCGCCTGCCTGTCCACGATCTCGGCGCGGTAGGCCGGGCGGGTTT
CCCGGTGGGCGTCGGCAAGCTCCCACACGACGTTTTCAGCGAGGGAGGGCGCGGGCCGGACAGTCATGTT
ATCGGAGGGGGAGGGAAGAGCGGATTTTATCGCCCAGGTGCTCACAACTTCGTATGTCACGGCAACCGGG
GCGCTTTTTTCGCGCAGTTCCCCGCCTGTCACATCCTCACAGGGTTCTTGACTCTCCGGCACGCTCTTAG
GGAGAGGGTGGAGCATGTTGTAGACGGTGCGCCCGGCCTTCGCGTCGGCGTTCAGGTCGCGCCAGTTCCG
GCCCCAATCGTCATGCATCAGGCGGACATATCCCGCCTTCCCTTCCAGCACGCGCCTCGGCTTGAGCGTC
ACGGCCCACAGCGTCCCGGTTGCCACAGACTCGCCGCGCAGGTCGCCCATGTGGGCATCACAGGCCACCA
GCCCGACCCGGCGCAGATATTGAAGGTTCTCGTAGAAGGCGGACTTCTTCAGACCCACATGCACCATGAG
CAGCTCGGCGGGCAGGTGGAACACAGCGCGGGTGACGTGTTCCGCATAGCCGCAGGCGCGGGCCACGTCC
AGCGCCACCGAGAACAGGGCGCGGAAGATGCGCCGGGCCGACTCGCGGCAGGGGGCGTCATCTAGGCAGG
CGGTGAGGGTCTGCACCAGTTCGGCGCGTGTGGCGATGGTCAACGGCGCGGGCGCGGGCTGGGACTGCTG
GGCGATGGTGGGCACGGGCGGCGGCGAGATGGACCGGGCCGAGCTGGAAATTTCCCGTGTGAGCGCAGGT
TTAGGCGCATGGTTACCTTCCTGCAGTGAAATCTGCGAAATCAGGCCCGCTTCGAGGAGTCGGACCATGA
ATGGATTGTGTCTCAAGAAAAAAGCCTCCCCTCTTGTCAGAGGGGAGGGTCCCGGTCTACCATGCTCTCA
GCGACGAGATAGCTGGGGTTTGTGACCCTGCACTCTGACAAAGCCCTCACCGAAAGGTGGGGGTTTAGTC
ATTTGGCCTAGTAAAGCAGAACAGAGGCGATTTGTCACGCAAAGGCCCGCCGCCCGAGGGGAAACAGGCG
GCGGGCCAATGGCTCGGCGTTGTTAGCTGGGGGTCGCACCAGGGAAGCACAGAAGCCCTTCCCTGAGCAG
GGTTTCACCGTGTGGTGTCCCTTCGTCCTTGAAGGCGAACTGGTAGGCCAGGCCGTAATGCTCCTGCACC
ATCTTTTGCTCATCCACCGCGACAAAGAAACGGCGGGTGTTCGCCGGGCTGCTGAGGGTCTGCCACTCGC
CGGACGCGCCCACCGCATAGGCGTCTCCGGCTCCACATTCCTCGGCCTGCTGATACTGATACTTCGTCCA
CAGCATCACCGCCTTATCGGGCACCTGCGCGAAGCTCACCAGCGCCCCGAACCGCCCGGCGCTCGTGGTG
AAGGTGGACGACTGCACCATGTCGGACAGTTCCAGCGTGGCAGGCGCGGGCGTGTTCGTCGGCGCGTACA
CCGTCCCCGCCTCGCACACGACCAGCGGGGCGGCCCCCGTGCCGAACTCGGCGGCGCTGCCGTTTGCCAG
CGTGAGCGCCGAAGACGCCACCGCGCAGGTACCCATGGGTGCCGACCACCAGCAGGTCCACGCCGTGCGC
CGCCTCGGTGAGCACCTCGATTGGACGGCCCCTCAGGGTCTGAACCCTCCCCTGCACGCCCGCCTCCCCG
ATGAGTGTCTGCGCCGTCTGCTGCGCCTGCCGGGCATTCTGCTCCAGCATCTCCCGGACGTAGTCGGGAT
TCAGTCCCGCCCACTGAACGAAGCCGCTGACCGGCGGCTCCTCGATCACAGTCACGACCTCCAGCTCGGC
GCCTGCCGCCTTCCCGAGCGTTATGGCCTGCTTCAAGGCGCGCTGGCTGGGCTCACTTCCGTCAAAGGCC
ACCACGAATCGCATCCGTCCTCCTCCCTGACCAGTCAGGTTCAGCAAGCAGGGTAAGCCTCTCCCAGCAC
TCCGGGGCTTCACACGGCCTTGGGTCTTTTCTGCATACCCATGAGCCTCAGTACCCGACAGTTTCCGGCA
GGGCTTGAAAAAGTTCGGCTGACACGCGAGAACTGGACGCGTCTCCCGATGTCCTGGCCAAGTTGACCCG
CTGCTTCACCGCGCACTTCCCGGAGTTCCGCAAGAACTAGGTCGAGCTGCTCTCCCTCATGGTCCTCGCC
CTCCTTAGGGGCAAGGACGTCCGGCATGCTAAACTCGCCGCGCGCTTCCCCGGAAGCGCGCACACCGCCT
CCGTCATCCGGCGGGTGGAACGCTTCTTCGACCGTCATCCTCTTCGGCCAGCTGATGTCGCCCGGGTCGT
TCTGACGCTCCTTCCCGCCGCGCAGCCACGCGAATTTATCCTTGACCGGACCAACTGGAAGTATGGGCAG
ACGGACGTGAACGTCTTGTTGCTGGCCGTCATTTGGCGGGACGTCGCCATCCCCCTGCTCTACGAGTTGC
TGCCCCATGGGGGCAGCAGCGACACCGAGATTCGGCACACCCTGATGGACGATGCCCTGTGCCTGCTGTC
CGCCGCTGACATCCGGGTGCTGTATGCCGACCGCGAATTCCCAGCTTGAGTAGGACAAATCCGCCGAGCT
TCGACGAGATTTTCAGGAGCTAAGGAAGCTAAACCGGGGATCCGGTGATTGATTGAGCAAGCTTTATGCT
TGTAAACCGTTTTGTGAAAAAATTTTTAAAATAAAAAAGGGGACCTCTAGGGTCCCCAATTAATTAGTAA
TATAATCTATTAAAGGTCATTCAAAAGGTCATCCACCGGATCAATTCCCCTGCTCGCGCAGGCTGGGTGC
CAAGCTCTCGGGTAACATCAAGGCCCGATCCTTGGAGCCCTTGCCCTCCCGCACGATGATCGT
[255 nt withheld, positions 13574-13828]
CGTGGAGACCGAAACCTTGCGCTCGTTCGCCAGCCAGGACAGAAATGCCTCGACTTCGCTGCTGCCCAAG
GTTGCCGGGTGACGCACACCGTGGAAACGGATGAAGGCACGAACCCAGTGGACATAAGCCTGTTCGGTTC
GTAAGCTGTAATGCAAGTAGCGTATGCGCTCACGCAACTGGTCCAGAACCTTGACCGAACGCAGCGGTGG
TAACGGCGCAGTGGCGGTTTTCATGGCTTGTTATGACTGTTTTTTTGGGGTACAGTCTATGCCTCGGGCA
TCCAAGCAGCAAGCGCGTTACGCCGTGGGTCGATGTTTGATGTTATGGAGCAGCAACGATGTTACGCAGC
AGGGCAGTCGCCCTAAAACAAAGTTAAACATCATGAGGGAAGCGGTGATCGCCGAAGTATCGACTCAACT
ATCAGAGGTAGTTGGCGTCATCGAGCGCCATCTCGAACCGACGTTGCTGGCCGTACATTTGTACGGCTCC
GCAGTGGATGGCGGCCTGAAGCCACACAGTGATATTGATTTGCTGGTTACGGTGACCGTAAGGCTTGATG
AAACAACGCGGCGAGCTTTGATCAACGACCTTTTGGAAACTTCGGCTTCCCCTGGAGAGAGCGAGATTCT
CCGCGCTGTAGAAGTCACCATTGTTGTGCACGACGACATCATTCCGTGGCGTTATCCAGCTAAGCGCGAA
CTGCAATTTGGAGAATGGCAGCGCAATGACATTCTTGCAGGTATCTTCGAGCCAGCCACGATCGACATTG
ATCTGGCTATCTTGCTGACAAAAGCAAGAGAACATAGCGTTGCCTTGGTAGGTCCAGCGGCGGAGGAACT
CTTTGATCCGGTTCCTGAACAGGATCTATTTGAGGCGCTAAATGAAACCTTAACGCTATGGAACTCGCCG
CCCGACTGGGCTGGCGATGAGCGAAATGTAGTGCTTACGTTGTCCCGCATTTGGTACAGCGCAGTAACCG
GCAAAATCGCGCCGAAGGATGTCGCTGCCGACTGGGCAATGGAGCGCCTGCCGGCCCAGTATCAGCCCGT
CATACTTGAAGCTAGACAGGCTTATCTTGGACAAGAAGAAGATCGCTTGGCCTCGCGCGCAGATCAGTTG
GAAGAATTTGTCCACTACGTGAAAGGCGAGATCACCAAGGTAGTCGGCAAATAATGTCTAACAATTCGTT
CAAGCCGACGCCGCTTCGCGGCGCGGCTTAACTCAAGCGTTAGATGCACTAAGCACATAATTGCTCACAG
CCAAACTATCAGGTCAAGTCTGCTTTTATTATTTTTAAGCGTGCATAATAAGCCCTACACAAATTGGGAG
ATATATCATGAAAGGCTGGCTTTTTCTTGTTATCGCAATAGTTGGCGAAGTAATCGCAACATCCGCATTA
AAATCTAGCGAGGGCTTTACTAAGCTGATCCGGTGGATGACCTTTTGAATGACCTTTAATAGATTATATT
ACTAATTAATTGGGGACCCTAGAGGTCCCCTTTTTTATTTTAAAAATTTTTTCACAAAACGGTTTACAAG
CATAAAGCTTGCTCAATCAATCACCGGATCCGCGAGGGCCTGAGGGCCATGGAGACCGAGGGCCCTGGAC
ATTGAGAATGATTCTCAATATGGTGCAGGGAGCTTCGGGCCTCTTGCCGCGCAGCAGAGCCAGCGAGGCG
AAGGAGAGTGTATGGAAAAAAAGATTACTGGTTACACCACCGTGGACATTAGTCAGTGGCATCGTAAGGA
GCATTTCGAAGCGTTTCAAAGCGTGGCACAGTGCACGTACAACCAGACCGTTCAACTCGACATCACCGCC
TTCCTGAAGACCGTGAAGAAAAACAAGCACAAGTTTTACCCCGCCTTTATTCACATCCTTGCCCGCTTGA
TGAATGCTCACCCTGAGCTCCGCATGGCCATGAAAGACGGGGAGCTGGTCATCTGGGATAGCGTGCACCC
GTGTTACACCGTCTTCCACGAGCAGACCGAGACGTTCTCGTCTCTCTGGTCGGAGTATCACGACGACTTC
CGGCAGTTCCTGCACATCTACAGCCAGGACGTCGCGTGCTACGGCGAGAACCTCGCGTACTTCCCGAAGG
GCTTTATCGAAAATATGTTTTTTGTGTCCGCCAACCCCTGGGTGAGCTTCACCAGCTTCGACCTGAACGT
CGCCAACATGGACAACTTTTTCGCCCCGGTCTTCACGATGGGAAAGTATTACACGCAGGGCGACAAAGTG
CTGATGCCCCTGGCGATCCAGGTGCACCACGCGGTGTGCGACGGGTTCCACGTGGGCCGCATGCTGAACG
AACTGCAGCAGTACTGCGACGAATGGCAGGGCGGCGCGTGATAGGCAGAAAAAATCCCCCCGGTGGCAAT
CCGGGGGGTTTTTTTAAATCTTCCGCTGCATAACCCTGCTTCGGGGTCATTATAGCGATTTTTTCGGTAT
ATCCATCCTTTTTCGCACGATATACAGGATTTTGCCAAAGGGTTCGTGTAGACTTTCCTTGGTGTATCCA
ACGGCGTCAGCCGGGCAGGATAGGTGAAGTAGGCCCACCCGCGAGCGGGTGTTCCTTCTTCACTGTCCCT
TATTCGCACCTGGCGGTGCTCAACGGGAATCCTGCTCTGCGAGGCTGGCCGGCTACCGCCGGCGTAACAG
ATGAGGGCAAGCGGATGGCTGATGAAACCAAGCCAACCAGGAAGGGCAGCCCACCTATCAAGGTGTACTG
CCTTCCAGACGAACGAAGAGCGATTGAGGAAAAGGCGGCGGCGGCCGGCATGAGCCTGTCGGCCTACCTG
CTGGCCGTCGGCCAGGGCTACAAAATCACGGGCGTCGTGGACTATGAGCACGTCCGCGAGCTGGCCCGCA
TCAATGGCGACCTGGGCCGCCTGGGCGGCCTGCTGAAACTCTGGCTCACCGACGACCCGCGCACGGCGCG
GTTCGGTGATGCCACGATCCTCGCCCTGCTGGCGAAGATCGAAGAGAAGCAGGACGAGCTTGGCAAGGTC
ATGATGGGCGTGGTCCGCCCGAGGGCAGAGCCATGACTTTTTTAGCCGCTAAAACGGCCGGGGGGTGCGC
GTGATTGCCAAGCACGTCCCCATGCGCTCCATCAAGAAGAGGCACTTCGAGCTGTAAGTACATCACCGAC
GAGCAAGGCAAGACGATC
